>Addgene plasmid #54594 | mCitrine-N1 | addgene full sequence | sequence record 358017 | Addgene NGS Result
GCCTAGGCCTCCAAAAAAGCCTCCTCACTACTTCTGGAATAGCTCAGAGGCCGAGGCGGCCTCGGCCTCT
GCATAAATAAAAAAAATTAGTCAGCCATGGGGCGGAGAATGGGCGGAACTGGGCGGAGTTAGGGGCGGGA
TGGGCGGAGTTAGGGGCGGGACTATGGTTGCTGACTAATTGAGATGCATGCTTTGCATACTTCTGCCTGC
TGGGGAGCCTGGGGACTTTCCACACCTGGTTGCTGACTAATTGAGATGCATGCTTTGCATACTTCTGCCT
GCTGGGGAGCCTGGGGACTTTCCACACCCTAACTGACACACATTCCACAGCTGGTTCTTTCCGCCTCAGG
ACTCTTCCTTTTTCAATATTATTGAAGCATTTATCAGGGTTATTGTCTCATGAGCGGATACATATTTGAA
TGTATTTAGAAAAATAAACAAATAGGGGTTCCGCGCACATTTCCCCGAAAAGTGCCACCTG
[124 nt withheld, positions 482-605]
C
[91 nt withheld, positions 607-697]
A
[49 nt withheld, positions 699-747]
CCTTTGACGTTGGAGTCCACGTTCTTT
[37 nt withheld, positions 775-811]
ACCCTATCTCGGTCTATTCTTTTGATTTATAAGGGATTTTGCCGATTTCGGCCTATTGGTTAAAAAATGA
GCTGATTTAACAAAAATTTAACGCGAATTTTAACAAAATATTAACGCTTACAATTTACGCCTTAAGATAC
ATTGATGAGTTTGGACAAACCACAACTAGAATGCAGTGAAAAAAATGCTTTATTTGTGAAATTTGTGATG
CTATTGCTTTATTTGTAACCATTATAAGCTGCAATAAACAAGTTAACAACAACAATTGCATTCATTTTAT
GTTTCAGGTTCAGGGGGAGGTGTGGGAGGTTTTTTAAAGCAAGTAAAACCTCTACAAATGTGGTATGGCT
GATTATGATCTAGAGTCGCGGCCGCTTACTTGTACAGCTCGTCCATGCCGAGAGTGATCCCGGCGGCGGT
CACGAACTCCAGCAGGACCATGTGATCGCGCTTCTCGTTGGGGTCTTTGCTCAGCTTGGACTGGTAGCTC
AGGTAGTGGTTGTCGGGCAGCAGCACGGGGCCGTCGCCGATGGGGGTGTTCTGCTGGTAGTGGTCGGCGA
GCTGCACGCTGCCGTCCTCGATGTTGTGGCGGATCTTGAAGTTCACCTTGATGCCGTTCTTCTGCTTGTC
GGCCATGATATAGACGTTGTGGCTGTTGTAGTTGTACTCCAGCTTGTGCCCCAGGATGTTGCCGTCCTCC
TTGAAGTCGATGCCCTTCAGCTCGATGCGGTTCACCAGGGTGTCGCCCTCGAACTTCACCTCGGCGCGGG
TCTTGTAGTTGCCGTCGTCCTTGAAGAAGATGGTGCGCTCCTGGACGTAGCCTTCGGGCATGGCGGACTT
GAAGAAGTCGTGCTGCTTCATGTGGTCGGGGTAGCGGGCGAAGCACATCAGGCCGTAGCCGAAGGTGGTC
ACGAGGGTGGGCCAGGGCACGGGCAGCTTGCCGGTGGTGCAGATGAACTTCAGGGTCAGCTTGCCGTAGG
TGGCATCGCCCTCGCCCTCGCCGGACACGCTGAACTTGTGGCCGTTTACGTCGCCGTCCAGCTCGACCAG
GATGGGCACCACCCCGGTGAACAGCTCCTCGCCCTTGCTCACCATGGTGGCGACCGGTGGATCCCGGGCC
CGCGGTACCGTCGACTGCAGAATTCGAAGCTTGAGCTCGAGATCTGAGTCCGGTAGCGCTAGCGGATCTG
ACGGTTCACTAAACCAGCTCTGCTTATATAGACCTCCCACCGTACACGCCTACCGCCCATTTGCGTCAAT
GGGGCGGAGTTGTTACGACATTTTGGAAAGTCCCGTTGATTTTGGTGCCAAAACAAACTCCCATTGACGT
CAATGGGGTGGAGACTTGGAAATCCCCGTGAGTCAAACCGCTATCCACGCCCATTGATGTACTGCCAAAA
CCGCATCACCATGGTAATAGCGATGACTAATACGTAGATGTACTGCCAAGTAGGAAAGTCCCATAAGGTC
ATGTACTGGGCATAATGCCAGGCGGGCCATTTACCGTCATTGACGTCAATAGGGGGCGTACTTGGCATAT
GATACACTTGATGTACTGCCAAGTGGGCAGTTTACCGTAAATACTCCACCCATTGACGTCAATGGAAAGT
CCCTATTGGCGTTACTATGGGAACATACGTCATTATTGACGTCAATGGGCGGGGGTCGTTGGGCGGTCAG
CCAGGCGGGCCATTTACCGTAAGTTATGTAACGCGGAACTCCATATATGGGCTATGAACTAATGACCCCG
TAATTGATTACTATTAATAACTAATGCATGGCGGTAATACGGTTATCCACAGAATCAGGGGATAACGCAG
GAAAGAACATGTGAGCAAAAGGCCAGCAAAAGGCCAGGAACCGTAAAAAGGCCGCGTTGCTGGCGTTTTT
CCATAGGCTCCGCCCCCCTGACGAGCATCACAAAAATCGACGCTCAAGTCAGAGGTGGCGAAACCCGACA
GGACTATAAAGATACCAGGCGTTTCCCCCTGGAAGCTCCCTCGTGCGCTCTCCTGTTCCGACCCTGCCGC
TTACCGGATACCTGTCCGCCTTTCTCCCTTCGGGAAGCGTGGCGCTTTCTCATAGCTCACGCTGTAGGTA
TCTCAGTTCGGTGTAGGTCGTTCGCTCCAAGCTGGGCTGTGTGCACGAACCCCCCGTTCAGCCCGACCGC
TGCGCCTTATCCGGTAACTATCGTCTTGAGTCCAACCCGGTAAGACACGACTTATCGCCACTGGCAGCAG
CCACTGGTAACAGGATTAGCAGAGCGAGGTATGTAGGCGGTGCTACAGAGTTCTTGAAGTGGTGGCCTAA
CTACGGCTACACTAGAAGAACAGTATTTGGTATCTGCGCTCTGCTGAAGCCAGTTACCTTCGGAAAAAGA
GTTGGTAGCTCTTGATCCGGCAAACAAACCACCGCTGGTAGCGGTGGTTTTTTTGTTTGCAAGCAGCAGA
TTACGCGCAGAAAAAAAGGATCTCAAGAAGATCCTTTGATCTTTTCTACGGGGTCTGACGCTCAGTGGAA
CGAAAACTCACGTTAAGGGATTTTGGTCATGAGATTATCAAAAAGGATCTTCACCTAGATCCTTTTAAAT
TAAAAATGAAGTTTTAAATCAATCTAAAGTATATATGAGTAACCTGAGGCTATGGCAGGGCCTGCCGCCC
CGACGTTGGCTGCGAGCCCTGGGCCTTCACCCGAACTTGGGGGGTGGGGTGGGGAAAAGGAAGAAACGCG
GGCGTATTGGCCCCAATGGGGTCTCGGTGGGGTATCGACAGAGTGCCAGCCCTGGGACCGAACCCCGCGT
TTATGAACAAACGACCCAACACCGTGCGTTTTATTCTGTCTTTTTATTGCCGTCATAGCGCGGGTTCCTT
CCGGTATTGTCTCCTTCCGTGTTTCAGTTAGCCTCCCCCTAGGGTGGGCGAAGAACTCCAGCATGAGATC
CCCGCGCTGGAGGATCATCCAGCCGGCGTCCCGGAAAACGATTCCGAAGCCCAACCTTTCATAGAAGGCG
GCGGTGGAATCGAAATCTCGTGATGGCAGGTTGGGCGTCGCTTGGTCGGTCATTTCGAACCCCAGAGTCC
CGCTCAGAAGAACTCGTCAAGAAGGCGATAGAAGGCGATGCGCTGCGAATCGGGAGCGGCGATACCGTAA
AGCACGAGGAAGCGGTCAGCCCATTCGCCGCCAAGCTCTTCAGCAATATCACGGGTAGCCAACGCTATGT
CCTGATAGCGGTCCGCCACACCCAGCCGGCCACAGTCGATGAATCCAGAAAAGCGGCCATTTTCCACCAT
GATATTCGGCAAGCAGGCATCGCCATGGGTCACGACGAGATCCTCGCCGTCGGGCATGCTCGCCTTGAGC
CTGGCGAACAGTTCGGCTGGCGCGAGCCCCTGATGCTCTTCGTCCAGATCATCCTGATCGACAAGACCGG
CTTCCATCCGAGTACGTGCTCGCTCGATGCGATGTTTCGCTTGGTGGTCGAATGGGCAGGTAGCCGGATC
AAGCGTATGCAGCCGCCGCATTGCATCAGCCATGATGGATACTTTCTCGGCAGGAGCAAGGTGAGATGAC
AGGAGATCCTGCCCCGGCACTTCGCCCAATAGCAGCCAGTCCCTTCCCGCTTCAGTGACAACGTCGAGCA
CAGCTGCGCAAGGAACGCCCGTCGTGGCCAGCCACGATAGCCGCGCTGCCTCGTCTTGCAGTTCATTCAG
GGCACCGGACAGGTCGGTCTTGACAAAAAGAACCGGGCGCCCCTGCGCTGACAGCCGGAACACGGCGGCA
TCAGAGCAGCCGATTGTCTGTTGTGCCCAGTCATAGCCGAATAGCCTCTCCACCCAAGCGGCCGGAGAAC
CTGCGTGCAATCCATCTTGTTCAATCATGCGAAACGATCCTCATCCTGTCTCTTGATCGATCTTTGCAAA
A
Features (pLannotate 1.2.2; 14 found; start..end, strand, type, name):
    351..455     -  promoter       AmpR promoter: bla
    482..910     +  rep_origin     f1 ori (sequence partly withheld): f1 bacteriophage origin of replication; arrow indicates direction of (+) strand synthesis
    944..1065    -  polyA_signal   SV40 poly(A) signal: SV40 polyadenylation signal
   1088..1171    -  CDS            large T antigen (fragment): large T antigen from SV40 (simian virus 40)
   1190..1906    -  CDS            mCitrine: mCitrine is a basic (constitutively fluorescent) yellow fluorescent protein published in 2001, derived from Aequorea victoria.
   1914..1994    -  misc_feature   MCS: multiple cloning site
   2017..2220    -  promoter       CMV promoter: human cytomegalovirus (CMV) immediate early promoter
   2221..2524    -  enhancer       CMV enhancer: human cytomegalovirus immediate early enhancer
   2699..3287    -  rep_origin     ori: high-copy-number ColE1/pMB1/pBR322/pUC origin of replication
   3509..3525    +  polyA_signal   bGH poly(A) signal (fragment): bovine growth hormone polyadenylation signal
   3616..3663    -  polyA_signal   HSV TK poly(A) signal: herpes simplex virus thymidine kinase polyadenylation signal (Cole and Stacy, 1985)
   3722..3874    -  CDS            ble (fragment): BLE_KLEPN - Experimental evidence at protein level: Swiss-Prot protein existence level 1. Binding protein with a strong affinity to the bleomycin family of antibiotics. Binds to CL990; an antimitotic-antibiotic compound. From Klebsiella pneumoniae.
   3895..4689    -  CDS            NeoR/KanR: aminoglycoside phosphotransferase from Tn5; aph(3')-II (or nptII); confers resistance to neomycin, kanamycin, and G418 (Geneticin®)
   4724..349     -  promoter       SV40 promoter (across the origin): SV40 enhancer and early promoter
