[The description below was written by a language model from this plasmid's Addgene catalogue record and pLannotate feature annotations shown in this document.]
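Description:
mCitrine-N1 is an empty mammalian expression backbone of the "N1" cloning-vector type, designed for fusing a protein of interest to the N-terminus of the yellow fluorescent protein mCitrine, so that the fluorophore ends up as a C-terminal tag. The record lists no insert. The backbone is given as about 4.75 kb, and the sequenced record is 4,732 nt. mCitrine here is Citrine carrying the additional A206K substitution, a change generally used to reduce the weak dimerisation tendency of Aequorea-derived fluorescent proteins. The recorded excitation and emission maxima are 516 and 529 nm.

The expression cassette consists of the human cytomegalovirus immediate-early enhancer and promoter, followed by a multiple cloning site, the mCitrine coding sequence and an SV40 polyadenylation signal. A gene cloned in frame into the cloning site, without its stop codon, would be transcribed as a single fusion with mCitrine. A second cassette carries the Tn5 aminoglycoside phosphotransferase gene (NeoR/KanR) with an HSV thymidine kinase polyadenylation signal. It is preceded by both the SV40 enhancer/early promoter and a bacterial bla promoter, so the same gene provides kanamycin resistance in E. coli and G418 selection in mammalian cells. Propagation in bacteria relies on a high-copy ColE1/pUC-type origin, and an f1 phage origin is also present. The short large T antigen, ble and bGH poly(A) fragments in the annotation appear to be partial matches to flanking sequence rather than functional elements. The vector is typically used to build fluorescent fusions for live-cell localisation imaging.
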