Addgene plasmid #54594: mCitrine-N1
Purpose: (Empty Backbone) Localization: N1 Cloning Vector, Excitation: 516, Emission: 529
Depositing lab: Robert Campbell & Michael Davidson & Oliver Griesbeck & Roger Tsien. Depositing organization: Florida State University, Tallahassee. Publication: Reducing the environmental sensitivity of yellow fluorescent protein. Mechanism and applications. Griesbeck O, Baird GS, Campbell RE, Zacharias DA, Tsien RY. J Biol Chem. 2001 Aug 3;276(31):29188-94. Epub 2001 May 31. 10.1074/jbc.M102815200 PubMed 11387331.
Backbone
  Vector backbone: mCitrine-N1
  Backbone size (bp): 4750
  Vector type: Mammalian Expression
  Selectable markers: Neomycin (select with G418)
  Tag / fusion protein: mCitrine (C terminal on backbone)
Growth in bacteria
  Bacterial resistance: Kanamycin, 50 μg/mL
  Growth temperature: 37°C
  Growth strain: DH5alpha
  Copy number: High Copy
Gene/Insert
  Gene/Insert name: None
  Tag / fusion protein: mCitrine (C terminal on backbone)
Resource information
  A portion of this plasmid was derived from a plasmid made by: R.E. Campbell, R.Y. Tsien, O. Griesbeck; PMID 11387331
Terms and licenses: Academic/Nonprofit Terms; Industry Terms
Depositor comments: Citrine + A206K. Excitation = 516; Emission = 529
How to cite: mCitrine-N1 was a gift from Robert Campbell & Michael Davidson & Oliver Griesbeck & Roger Tsien (Addgene plasmid # 54594 ; http://n2t.net/addgene:54594 ; RRID:Addgene_54594)
