>Addgene plasmid #54594 | mCitrine-N1 | addgene partial sequence | sequence record 90467 | CMV-F 5'-CGCAAATGGGCGGTAGGCGTG-3'
AGTGAACCGTCAGATCCGCTAGCGCTACCGGACTCAGATCTCGAGCTCAAGCTTCGAATTCTGCAGTCGA
CGGTACCGCGGGCCCGGGATCCACCGGTCGCCACCATGGTGAGCAAGGGCGAGGAGCTGTTCACCGGGGT
GGTGCCCATCCTGGTCGAGCTGGACGGCGACGTAAACGGCCACAAGTTCAGCGTGTCCGGCGAGGGCGAG
GGCGATGCCACCTACGGCAAGCTGACCCTGAAGTTCATCTGCACCACCGGCAAGCTGCCCGTGCCCTGGC
CCACCCTCGTGACCACCTTCGGCTACGGCCTGATGTGCTTCGCCCGCTACCCCGACCACATGAAGCAGCA
CGACTTCTTCAAGTCCGCCATGCCCGAAGGCTACGTCCAGGAGCGCACCATCTTCTTCAAGGACGACGGC
AACTACAAGACCCGCGCCGAGGTGAAGTTCGAGGGCGACACCCTGGTGAACCGCATCGAGCTGAAGGGCA
TCGACTTCAAGGAGGACGGCAACATCCTGGGGCACAAGCTGGAGTACAACTACAACAGCCACAACGTCTA
TATCATGGCCGACAAGCAGAAGAACGGCATCAAGGTGAACTTCAAGATCCGCCACAACATCGAGGACGGC
AGCGTGCAGCTCGCCGACCACTACCAGCAGAACACCCCCATCGGCGACGGCCCCGTGCTGCTGCCCGACA
ACCACTACCTGAGCTACCAGTCCAAGCTGAGCAAAGACCCCAACGAGAAGCGCGATCACATGGTCCTGCT
GGAGTTCGTGACCGCCGCCGGGATCACTCTCGGCATGGACGAGCTGTACAAGTAAGCGGCCGCGACTCTA
GATCATAATCAGCCATACCACATTTGTAGAGGTT
